Addgene plasmid #225138: R2pH-LAMP-FRB
Purpose: R2pH-LAMP1-labelled lysosomes with FRB
Depositing lab: Massimiliano Stagi. Depositing organization: University of Liverpool. Publication: RpH-ILV: Probe for lysosomal pH and acute LLOMe-induced membrane permeabilization in cell lines and Drosophila. Cheetham-Wilkinson IJ, Sivalingam B, Flitton C, Flottmann F, Vehling L, Drechsler M, Stojchevska M, Raimondi A, Paululat A, Frohlich F, Swan LE, Stagi M. Sci Adv. 2025 Jan 3;11(1):eadr7325. doi: 10.1126/sciadv.adr7325. Epub 2025 Jan 3. PubMed 39752501.
Backbone
  Vector backbone: pCAG
  Vector type: Mammalian Expression
Growth in bacteria
  Bacterial resistance: Ampicillin, 100 μg/mL
  Growth temperature: 37°C
  Growth strain: DH5alpha
  Copy number: High Copy
Gene/Insert
  Gene/Insert name: Lamp1
  Species: M. musculus (mouse)
  Entrez Gene: Lamp1 (a.k.a. CD107a, LGP-120, LGP-A, Lamp-1, P2B, Perk)
Terms and licenses: Academic/Nonprofit Terms; Industry Terms: Not Available to Industry
How to cite: R2pH-LAMP-FRB was a gift from Massimiliano Stagi (Addgene plasmid # 225138 ; http://n2t.net/addgene:225138 ; RRID:Addgene_225138)
