[The description below was written by a language model from this plasmid's Addgene catalogue record and pLannotate feature annotations shown in this document.]
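Description:
R2pH-LAMP-FRB is an 8.5 kb mammalian expression plasmid built on a pCAG backbone. It is maintained in E. coli through a high-copy ColE1/pUC-type origin and selected with ampicillin via the AmpR (β-lactamase) cassette. The backbone also carries an SV40 origin with a fragment of the SV40 early promoter and an SV40 poly(A) signal, plus residual lac promoter/operator and lacI fragments that are cloning-vector remnants rather than functional parts of the payload.

The expression cassette lies on the reverse strand and is driven by the CAG arrangement: the CMV immediate-early enhancer, a chicken β-actin promoter fragment and the chimeric β-actin/β-globin intron, giving strong constitutive transcription in mammalian cells, terminated by the rabbit β-globin poly(A) signal. The short HBB fragments annotated at either end of the cassette are most likely β-globin sequence belonging to the pCAG backbone. In order, the annotated coding features are two tandem copies of mCherry, superecliptic pHluorin, mouse Lamp1, and an FRB fragment (the FKBP-rapamycin binding domain). The Lamp1 annotation overlaps the end of the pHluorin annotation, so the exact junction, and where any signal peptide sits, cannot be resolved from the table.

The acid-quenched green pHluorin paired with the relatively acid-insensitive red mCherry suits a ratiometric readout of pH, with Lamp1 targeting the fusion to lysosomes. The stated purpose is to label lysosomes with the R2pH-LAMP1 probe while displaying FRB. FRB is generally used for rapamycin-induced dimerisation with FKBP-tagged partners, though the record does not name a partner or a specific recruitment application. The associated publication concerns probes for lysosomal pH and membrane permeabilisation.
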