Features (pLannotate 1.2.2; 22 found; start..end, strand, type, name):
      1..589     +  rep_origin     ori: high-copy-number ColE1/pMB1/pBR322/pUC origin of replication
    772..826     +  CDS            lacI (fragment): lac repressor; lacI; The lac repressor binds to the lac operator to inhibit transcription in E. coli. This inhibition can be relieved by adding lactose or isopropyl-β-D-thiogalactopyranoside (IPTG).
    828..962     -  polyA_signal   SV40 poly(A) signal: SV40 polyadenylation signal
    982..1117    -  rep_origin     SV40 ori: SV40 origin of replication
   1141..1163    -  promoter       SV40 promoter (fragment): SV40 enhancer and early promoter
   1170..1209    +  CDS            lacI (fragment): lac repressor; lacI; The lac repressor binds to the lac operator to inhibit transcription in E. coli. This inhibition can be relieved by adding lactose or isopropyl-β-D-thiogalactopyranoside (IPTG).
   1222..1243    +  protein_bind   CAP binding site: CAP binding activates transcription in the presence of cAMP. E. coli catabolite activator protein
   1258..1288    +  promoter       lac promoter: promoter for the E. coli lac operon
   1296..1312    +  protein_bind   lac operator: The lac repressor binds to the lac operator to inhibit transcription in E. coli. This inhibition can be relieved by adding lactose or isopropyl-β-D-thiogalactopyranoside (IPTG). lac repressor encoded by lacI
   1697..1752    -  polyA_signal   β-globin poly(A) signal: rabbit β-globin polyadenylation signal (Gil and Proudfoot, 1987)
   1823..1900    -  CDS            HBB (fragment): HBB_PONPY - Experimental evidence at transcript level: Swiss-Prot protein existence level 2. Involved in oxygen transport from the lung to the various peripheral tissues. From Pongo pygmaeus (Bornean orangutan).
   1904..2181    -  CDS            FRB (fragment): FKBP-rapamycin binding domain of human FRAP
   2183..3421    -  CDS            Lamp1: LAMP1_MOUSE - Also known as Lamp-1. Experimental evidence at protein level: Swiss-Prot protein existence level 1. Presents carbohydrate ligands to selectins. Also implicated in tumor cell metastasis. From Mus musculus (Mouse).
   3338..4051    -  CDS            superecliptic pHluorin: pH-sensitive mutant of green fluorescent protein (Ng et al., 2002) excited strongly by blue light at neutral pH but minimally fluorescent at acidic pH
   4073..4780    -  CDS            mCherry: mCherry is a basic (constitutively fluorescent) red fluorescent protein published in 2004, derived from Discosoma sp.. It is reported to be a very rapidly-maturing monomer with low acid sensitivity.
   4793..5500    -  CDS            mCherry: mCherry is a basic (constitutively fluorescent) red fluorescent protein published in 2004, derived from Discosoma sp.. It is reported to be a very rapidly-maturing monomer with low acid sensitivity.
   5522..5635    -  CDS            HBB (fragment): HBB_COLGU - Experimental evidence at transcript level: Swiss-Prot protein existence level 2. Involved in oxygen transport from the lung to the various peripheral tissues. From Colobus guereza (Mantled guereza) (Eastern black-and-white colobus monkey).
   5639..6655    -  intron         chimeric intron: chimera between introns from chicken β-actin and rabbit β-globin
   6816..6937    -  promoter       chicken β-actin promoter (fragment): contains a 21-bp deletion relative to the standard chicken β-actin promoter
   6939..7318    -  enhancer       CMV enhancer: human cytomegalovirus immediate early enhancer
   7349..7453    +  promoter       AmpR promoter: bla
   7454..8314    +  CDS            AmpR: β-lactamase; bla; confers resistance to ampicillin, carbenicillin, and related antibiotics
>Addgene plasmid #225138 | R2pH-LAMP-FRB | addgene full sequence | sequence record 444921 | Addgene NGS Result
TTGAGATCCTTTTTTTCTGCGCGTAATCTGCTGCTTGCAAACAAAAAAACCACCGCTACCAGCGGTGGTT
TGTTTGCCGGATCAAGAGCTACCAACTCTTTTTCCGAAGGTAACTGGCTTCAGCAGAGCGCAGATACCAA
ATACTGTTCTTCTAGTGTAGCCGTAGTTAGGCCACCACTTCAAGAACTCTGTAGCACCGCCTACATACCT
CGCTCTGCTAATCCTGTTACCAGTGGCTGCTGCCAGTGGCGATAAGTCGTGTCTTACCGGGTTGGACTCA
AGACGATAGTTACCGGATAAGGCGCAGCGGTCGGGCTGAACGGGGGGTTCGTGCACACAGCCCAGCTTGG
AGCGAACGACCTACACCGAACTGAGATACCTACAGCGTGAGCTATGAGAAAGCGCCACGCTTCCCGAAGG
GAGAAAGGCGGACAGGTATCCGGTAAGCGGCAGGGTCGGAACAGGAGAGCGCACGAGGGAGCTTCCAGGG
GGAAACGCCTGGTATCTTTATAGTCCTGTCGGGTTTCGCCACCTCTGACTTGAGCGTCGATTTTTGTGAT
GCTCGTCAGGGGGGCGGAGCCTATGGAAAAACGCCAGCAACGCGGCCTTTTTACGGTTCCTGGCCTTTTG
CTGGCCTTTTGCTCACATGTTCTTTCCTGCGTTATCCCCTGATTCTGTGGATAACCGTATTACCGCCTTT
GAGTGAGCTGATACCGCTCGCCGCAGCCGAACGACCGAGCGCAGCGAGTCAGTGAGCGAGGAAGCGGAAG
AGCGCCCAATACGCAAACCGCCTCTCCCCGCGCGTTGGCCGATTCATTAATGCAGCGGATCCAGACATGA
TAAGATACATTGATGAGTTTGGACAAACCACAACTAGAATGCAGTGAAAAAAATGCTTTATTTGTGAAAT
TTGTGATGCTATTGCTTTATTTGTAACCATTATAAGCTGCAATAAACAAGTTAGCTTTTTGCAAAAGCCT
AGGCCTCCAAAAAAGCCTCCTCACTACTTCTGGAATAGCTCAGAGGCCGAGGCGGCCTCGGCCTCTGCAT
AAATAAAAAAAATTAGTCAGCCATGGGGCGGAGAATGGGCGGAACTGGGCGGAGTTAGGGGCGGGATGGG
CGGAGTTAGGGGCGGGACTATGGTTGCTGACTAATTGAGATGCGGATCCGCTGGCACGACAGGTTTCCCG
ACTGGAAAGCGGGCAGTGAGCGCAACGCAATTAATGTGAGTTAGCTCACTCATTAGGCACCCCAGGCTTT
ACACTTTATGCTTCCGGCTCGTATGTTGTGTGGAATTGTGAGCGGATAACAATTTCACACAGGAAACAGC
TATGACCATGATTACGCCAAGCTTGGGCTGCAGGTCGAGGGATCTCCATAAGAGAAGAGGGACAGCTATG
ACTGGGAGTAGTCAGGAGAGGAGGAAAAATCTGGCTAGTAAAACATGTAAGGAAAATTTTAGGGATGTTA
AAGAAAAAAATAACACAAAACAAAATATAAAAAAAATCTAACCTCAAGTCAAGGCTTTTCTATGGAATAA
GGAATGGACAGCAGGGGGCTGTTTCATATACTGATGACCTCTTTATAGCCAACCTTTGTTCATGGCAGCC
AGCATATGGGCATATGTTGCCAAACTCTAAACCAAATACTCATTCTGATGTTTTAAATGATTTGCCCTCC
CATATGTCCTTCCGAGTGAGAGACACAAAAAATTCCAACACACTATTGCAATGAAAATAAATTTCCTTTA
TTAGCCAGAAGTCAGATGCTCAAGGGGCTTCATGATGTCCCCATAATTTTTGGCAGAGGGAAAAAGATCT
CAGTGGTATTTGTGAGCCAGGGCATTGGCCACACCAGCCACCACCTTCTGATAGGCAGCCTGCACCTGAG
GAGTGAATTCCTACTTTGAGATTCGTCGGAACACATGATAATAGAGGTCCCAGGCTTGGGTGAGGTCCTT
GACATTCCCTGATTTCATGTACTTCCTGCACCACTCTTGGGCCTCCATTAAATCTCGACCATAGGCCTGA
TTAAAGGATGTTTCCTTCAGAGTCTGGGGGCCCCGTTCCATCATAGCATGCAAGGGCTCCAGCACCTCAA
ACATGCCTTTCACGTTCCTTTCCCCAAAGTACAAACGAGATGCTTCTTCCAGGCCTTCATGCCACATCTC
ATGCCAGAGGACGATGGTCTGATAGCCGGCGTGACTCCTCTTCCTGCCAATGAGGTAGGCAATGAGGACG
ATGAGGACCAGCCCTGCCAGGGCACCGCCCACAGCAATGGGGATCAACATGTTGTTACCATCCTGAACAC
ACTCTTCCACAGACCCAAACCTGTCACTGTCCACCTTGAAAGCCTGGACCTGCACACTGAAGACATTGAG
GGAGAGCATCTTGCTGACAAAGATGTGTTCCTCAGTGTTGCACTTGTATGAGTTTCCCACAGTGGCCTGA
AGAGCTTTCAGTGAATGGTTGGAGATGCTGAATGTGGGCACTAGGGCATCAGGAAGAGTCATATTCAAGC
GCACTCCTTGCAGGAAAAACAGGCTAGAGCTGGCATTCATCCCAAACTGCAATTCCAGGGCTCTGTTCTT
GTTCTCCACTTTCAGGGTCACCAAGTTGATACCGCAACTCCCACTAGATGTGTCATTTGGGCTGATGTTG
AACGCTCTGGTCACCGTCTTGTTGTCCTTTTTCAGGTAGGTGATATTCAGTTGCAGTGCCATAGAGGCCA
GCAGGCAGGTTCCGTTGTTACCAGTAACATTGTACTTGGATACAGTGGGGTTTGTGGGCACAAGTGGTGG
TGAGGGGCTGGGTGGCCCAGTGGTTGGGGAAGGTCCATCCTGTGTGCAGTGTGTCTCTTCCTTGCTGAAG
TTGCCACTCGACAGGTAGGCCTGGATAGTGGCATCCCGGAGCACAACGGTCACATTCTTCATGTAGACCC
GGATATCACTGACACACCGGTATGCTTTGTTGATGTCTGCCTTGATGTCAGTTGTGGAATCCATGGTGTA
GATCTCTTTGCTGATGGCATTGGGAAAATGTTCTGTATCTGACAAGTTATATGTAAAATACATATGCTGG
ACACTGTAACGTGTTGTATTTTTTGTGAAGTTGAGTGTCAGTAAATATCCTCTTCCAAAAGTAATTGTGA
GGCTGGGGTCAGAAACATTTTCTTTACCACAAGAACTGCCATTTTTCAGTACTTCTGCAGAGGCTGGCAG
GGAAATGTTCACGATCTGAGAACCATTCGCAGTCTCGTAGGTGGTCAGAAAGGAGGCAGAGAAGCTGGCC
ATTATACACGTTGTGCCATTGTTTTTCACCTCAAAGAGCCCCCCGGGTTTGTATAGTTCATCCATGCCAT
GTGTAATCCCAGCAGCTGTTACAAACTCAAGAAGGACCATGTGGTCTCTCTTTTCGTTGGGATCTTTCGA
AAGAGTAGAAGTTGTAAACAGGTAATGGTTGTCTGGTAAAAGGACGGGCCCATCGCCAATTGGAGTATTT
TGTTGATAATGGTCTGCTAGTTGAACGCCTCCATCTTCAATGTTGTGTCTAATTTTGAAGTTAGCTTTGA
TTCCATTCTTTTGTTTGTCTGCCATGATGTACACCTGGTGATCGTTATAGTTGTATTCCAATTTGTGTCC
AAGAATGTTTCCATCTTCTTTAAAATCAATACCTTTTAACTCGATTCTATTAACAAGGGTATCACCTTCA
AACTTGACTTCAGCACGTGTCTTGTAGTTCCCGTCATCTTTGAAAAATATAGTTCTTTCCTGTACATAAC
CTTCGGGCATGGCACTCTTGAAAAAGTCATGCCGTTTCATATGATCTGGGTATCTTGAAAAGCATTGAAC
GCCATAAGTTAAAGTAGTGACAAGTGTTGGCCAAGGAACAGGTAGTTTTCCAGTAGTGCAAATAAATTTA
AGGGTAAGTTTTCCGTATGTTGCATCACCTTCACCCTCTCCACTGACAGAAAATTTGTGCCCATTAACAT
CACCATCTAATTCAACAAGAATTGGGACAACTCCAGTGAAAAGTTCTTCTCCTTTACTCATCCCGGGCCC
CCCGCTAGCTCCCTTGTACAGCTCGTCCATGCCGCCGGTGGAGTGGCGGCCCTCGGCGCGTTCGTACTGT
TCCACGATGGTGTAGTCCTCGTTGTGGGAGGTGATGTCCAACTTGATGTTGACGTTGTAGGCGCCGGGCA
GCTGCACGGGCTTCTTGGCCTTGTAGGTGGTCTTGACCTCAGCGTCGTAGTGGCCGCCGTCCTTCAGCTT
CAGCCTCTGCTTGATCTCGCCCTTCAGGGCGCCGTCCTCGGGGTACATCCGCTCGGAGGAGGCCTCCCAG
CCCATGGTCTTCTTCTGCATTACGGGGCCGTCGGAGGGGAAGTTGGTGCCGCGCAGCTTCACCTTGTAGA
TGAACTCGCCGTCCTGCAGGGAGGAGTCCTGGGTCACGGTCACCACGCCGCCGTCCTCGAAGTTCATCAC
GCGCTCCCACTTGAAGCCCTCGGGGAAGGACAGCTTCAAGTAGTCGGGGATGTCGGCGGGGTGCTTCACG
TAGGCCTTGGAGCCGTACATGAACTGAGGGGACAGGATGTCCCAGGCGAAGGGCAGGGGGCCACCCTTGG
TCACCTTCAGCTTGGCGGTCTGGGTGCCCTCGTAGGGGCGGCCCTCGCCCTCGCCCTCGATCTCGAACTC
GTGGCCGTTCACGGAGCCCTCCATGTGCACCTTGAAGCGCATGAACTCCTTGATGATGGCCATGTTATCC
TCCTCGCCCTTGCTCACCATACCGCTAGCTCCCTTGTACAGCTCGTCCATGCCGCCGGTGGAGTGGCGGC
CCTCGGCGCGTTCGTACTGTTCCACGATGGTGTAGTCCTCGTTGTGGGAGGTGATGTCCAACTTGATGTT
GACGTTGTAGGCGCCGGGCAGCTGCACGGGCTTCTTGGCCTTGTAGGTGGTCTTGACCTCAGCGTCGTAG
TGGCCGCCGTCCTTCAGCTTCAGCCTCTGCTTGATCTCGCCCTTCAGGGCGCCGTCCTCGGGGTACATCC
GCTCGGAGGAGGCCTCCCAGCCCATGGTCTTCTTCTGCATTACGGGGCCGTCGGAGGGGAAGTTGGTGCC
GCGCAGCTTCACCTTGTAGATGAACTCGCCGTCCTGCAGGGAGGAGTCCTGGGTCACGGTCACCACGCCG
CCGTCCTCGAAGTTCATCACGCGCTCCCACTTGAAGCCCTCGGGGAAGGACAGCTTCAAGTAGTCGGGGA
TGTCGGCGGGGTGCTTCACGTAGGCCTTGGAGCCGTACATGAACTGAGGGGACAGGATGTCCCAGGCGAA
GGGCAGGGGGCCACCCTTGGTCACCTTCAGCTTGGCGGTCTGGGTGCCCTCGTAGGGGCGGCCCTCGCCC
TCGCCCTCGATCTCGAACTCGTGGCCGTTCACGGAGCCCTCCATGTGCACCTTGAAGCGCATGAACTCCT
TGATGATGGCCATGTTATCCTCCTCGCCCTTGCTCACCATACCGCTAGCTGCTGAGGCGCCATGTGCAAG
GCCTGCCAGCAGCAGCAGGAGCAGCGGCCGCCGGGCGCCGGGGGCCGCCATGGTGAATTCTTTGCCAAAA
TGATGAGACAGCACAATAACCAGCACGTTGCCCAGGAGCTGTAGGAAAAAGAAGAAGGCATGAACATGGT
TAGCAGAGGCTCTAGAGCCGCCGGTCACACGCCAGAAGCCGAACCCCGCCCTGCCCCGTCCCCCCCGAAG
GCAGCCGTCCCCCCGCGGACAGCCCCGAGGCTGGAGAGGGAGAAGGGGACGGCGGCGCGGCGACGCACGA
AGGCCCTCCCCGCCCATTTCCTTCCTGCCGGCGCCGCACCGCTTCGCCCCGCGCCCGCTAGAGGGGGTGC
GGCGGCGCCTCCCAGATTTCGGCTCCGCACAGATTTGGGACAAAGGAAGTCCCTGCGCCCTCTCGCACGA
TTACCATAAAAGGCAATGGCTGCGGCTCGCCGCGCCTCGACAGCCGCCGGCGCTCCGGGGGCCGCCGCGC
CCCYCCCCCGAGCCCYCCCCGGCCCGRGGCGGCCCCGCCCCGCCCGGCACCCCCMCCTGCCGCCACCCCC
CGCCCGGCACGGCGAGCCCCGCGCCACGCCCCGTACGGAGCCCCGCACCCGAAGCCGGGCCGTGCTCAGC
AACTCGGGGAGGGGGGTGCAGGGGGGGTTGCAGCCCGACCGACGCGCCCACACCCCCTGCTCACCCCCCC
ACGCACACACCCCGCACGCAGCCTTTGTTCCCCTCGCAGCCCCCCCCGCACCGCGGGGCACCGCCCCCGG
CCGCGCTCCCCTCGCGCACACTGCGGAGCGCACAAAGCCCCGCGCCGCGCCCGCAGCGCTCACAGCCGCC
GGGCAGCGCGGAGCCGCACGCGGCGCTCCCCACGCACACACACACGCACGCACCCCCCGAGCCGCTCCCC
CCGCACAAAGGGCCCTCCCGGAGCCCCTCAAGGCTTTCACGCAGCCACAGAAAAGAAACAAGCCGTCATT
AAACCAAGCGCTAATTACAGCCCGGAGGAGAAGGGCCGTCCCGCCCGCTCACCTGTGGGAGTAACGCGGT
CAGTCAGAGCCGGGGCGGGCGGCGCGAGGCGGCGGCGGAGCGGGGCACGGGGCGAAGGCAGCGCGCAGCG
ACTCCCGCCCGCCGCGCGCTTCGCTTTTTATAGGGCCGCCGCCGCCGCCGCCTCGCCATAAAAGGAAACT
TTCGGAGCGCGCCGCTCTGATTGGCTGCCGCCGCMCCYCYCCGCCYCSCCCCSCCCCSCCCCCCCCCCCC
CCCCCCCCCCCCCSGCGCGCGCCCCCCCCCCCCCCCCCCCCGCCCCCATCGCTGCACAAAATAATTAAAA
AATAAATAAATACAAAATTGGGGGTGGGGAGGGGGGGGAGATGGGGAGAGTGAAGCAGAACGTGGGGCTC
ACCTCGACCATGGTAATAGCGATGACTAATACGTAGATGTACTGCCAAGTAGGAAAGTCCCATAAGGTCA
TGTACTGGGCATAATGCCAGGCGGGCCATTTACCGTCATTGACGTCAATAGGGGGCGTACTTGGCATATG
ATACACTTGATGTACTGCCAAGTGGGCAGTTTACCGTAAATACTCCACCCATTGACGTCAATGGAAAGTC
CCTATTGGCGTTACTATGGGAACATACGTCATTATTGACGTCAATGGGCGGGGGTCGTTGGGCGGTCAGC
CAGGCGGGCCATTTACCGTAAGTTATGTAACGCGGAACTCCATATATGGGCTATGAACTAATGACCCCGT
AATTGATTACTATTAATAACTAGTCAATAATCAATGTCGACCCAGGTGGCACTTTTCGGGGAAATGTGCG
CGGAACCCCTATTTGTTTATTTTTCTAAATACATTCAAATATGTATCCGCTCATGAGACAATAACCCTGA
TAAATGCTTCAATAATATTGAAAAAGGAAGAGTATGAGTATTCAACATTTCCGTGTCGCCCTTATTCCCT
TTTTTGCGGCATTTTGCCTTCCTGTTTTTGCTCACCCAGAAACGCTGGTGAAAGTAAAAGATGCTGAAGA
TCAGTTGGGTGCACGAGTGGGTTACATCGAACTGGATCTCAACAGCGGTAAGATCCTTGAGAGTTTTCGC
CCCGAAGAACGTTTTCCAATGATGAGCACTTTTAAAGTTCTGCTATGTGGCGCGGTATTATCCCGTATTG
ACGCCGGGCAAGAGCAACTCGGTCGCCGCATACACTATTCTCAGAATGACTTGGTTGAGTACTCACCAGT
CACAGAAAAGCATCTTACGGATGGCATGACAGTAAGAGAATTATGCAGTGCTGCCATAACCATGAGTGAT
AACACTGCGGCCAACTTACTTCTGACAACGATCGGAGGACCGAAGGAGCTAACCGCTTTTTTGCACAACA
TGGGGGATCATGTAACTCGCCTTGATCGTTGGGAACCGGAGCTGAATGAAGCCATACCAAACGACGAGCG
TGACACCACGATGCCTGTAGCAATGGCAACAACGTTGCGCAAACTATTAACTGGCGAACTACTTACTCTA
GCTTCCCGGCAACAATTAATAGACTGGATGGAGGCGGATAAAGTTGCAGGACCACTTCTGCGCTCGGCCC
TTCCGGCTGGCTGGTTTATTGCTGATAAATCTGGAGCCGGTGAGCGTGGGTCTCGCGGTATCATTGCAGC
ACTGGGGCCAGATGGTAAGCCCTCCCGTATCGTAGTTATCTACACGACGGGGAGTCAGGCAACTATGGAT
GAACGAAATAGACAGATCGCTGAGATAGGTGCCTCACTGATTAAGCATTGGTAACTGTCAGACCAAGTTT
ACTCATATATACTTTAGATTGATTTAAAACTTCATTTTTAATTTAAAAGGATCTAGGTGAAGATCCTTTT
TGATAATCTCATGACCAAAATCCCTTAACGTGAGTTTTCGTTCCACTGAGCGTCAGACCCCGTAGAAAAG
ATCAAAGGATCTTC
